Addgene plasmid #140833: pPB-TRE-ECC-Biosensor
Purpose: Encoding the TRE promoter based eccDNA biosensor
Depositing lab: Yonglun Luo. Depositing organization: Aarhus University. Publication: CRISPR-C: circularization of genes and chromosome by CRISPR in human cells. Moller HD, Lin L, Xiang X, Petersen TS, Huang J, Yang L, Kjeldsen E, Jensen UB, Zhang X, Liu X, Xu X, Wang J, Yang H, Church GM, Bolund L, Regenberg B, Luo Y. Nucleic Acids Res. 2018 Dec 14;46(22):e131. doi: 10.1093/nar/gky767. PubMed 30551175.
Backbone
  Vector backbone: pPB
  Backbone size w/o insert (bp): 6825
  Total vector size (bp): 10198
  Modifications to backbone: no
  Vector type: Mammalian Expression ; PiggyBac (PB) transposon
  Selectable markers: Puromycin
Growth in bacteria
  Bacterial resistance: Ampicillin, 100 μg/mL
  Growth temperature: 37°C
  Growth strain: DH5alpha
  Copy number: High Copy
Gene/Insert
  Gene/Insert name: TRE-ECC Biosensor
  Species: Synthetic
  Insert size (bp): 3373
  Promoter: inverse
  Cloning method: Restriction Enzyme; 5′ cloning site NheI (not destroyed); 3′ cloning site BglII (not destroyed)
  Sequencing primers: 5′ CTTCCTACCCTCGTAAAGGTC; 3′ TCGCAGATCCACTTAGATTCAG
Terms and licenses: Academic/Nonprofit Terms; Industry Terms: Not Available to Industry
Depositor comments: Please note that the Addgene verified sequence differs from the depositor's reference sequence but does not affect plasmid function.
How to cite: pPB-TRE-ECC-Biosensor was a gift from Yonglun Luo (Addgene plasmid # 140833 ; http://n2t.net/addgene:140833 ; RRID:Addgene_140833)
