[The description below was written by a language model from this plasmid's Addgene catalogue record and pLannotate feature annotations shown in this document.]
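Description:
pPB-TRE-ECC-Biosensor is a roughly 10.2 kb PiggyBac transposon plasmid for mammalian expression, built on the pPB backbone and carrying a synthetic 3.4 kb insert cloned between NheI and BglII. According to the record, the insert is a TRE promoter-based biosensor for extrachromosomal circular DNA (eccDNA). In bacteria the plasmid replicates from a high-copy ColE1/pUC-type origin under ampicillin selection. It also carries an f1 origin and remnants of lac/lacZα cloning-vector sequence. The automated annotation does not call the PiggyBac terminal repeats, so their positions are not documented here. Two short hits to the phage lambda portal protein are most likely annotation artefacts or stuffer sequence.

The biosensor region contains a forward TRE3G promoter and a reverse-strand CAG-type promoter (CMV enhancer, chicken β-actin promoter and hybrid intron). It also holds a reverse-strand EGFP followed by a bGH polyadenylation signal, and a forward mCherry followed by an HSV TK polyadenylation signal. As drawn, neither promoter is oriented to read into a reporter in the linear map: the two promoters point away from each other and so do the two reporters. This matches the catalogue's promoter entry of "inverse". It suggests that fluorescence appears only after the segment is rearranged, for example when CRISPR-mediated excision and end-joining circularise or invert it. The record does not state which event each colour reports.

A separate cassette uses the EF-1α core promoter with an HTLV-1 LTR fragment to drive an rtTA3-type reverse tetracycline transactivator and puromycin N-acetyltransferase, ending in an SV40 polyadenylation signal. This provides doxycycline-dependent activation of TRE3G and puromycin selection of stably transposed cells. The sequenced plasmid differs slightly from the depositor's reference sequence, reportedly without affecting function.
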