Features (pLannotate 1.2.2; 30 found; start..end, strand, type, name):
    428..656     -  intron         hybrid intron: hybrid between chicken β-actin (CBA) and minute virus of mice (MMV) introns (Gray et al., 2011)
    657..934     -  promoter       chicken β-actin promoter: No description available
    936..1221    -  enhancer       CMV enhancer: human cytomegalovirus immediate early enhancer; contains an 18-bp deletion relative to the standard CMV enhancer
   1247..1297    +  polyA_signal   SV40 poly(A) signal (fragment): SV40 polyadenylation signal
   1298..1522    -  polyA_signal   bGH poly(A) signal: bovine growth hormone polyadenylation signal
   1534..1569    +  misc_feature   MCS (fragment): pBluescript multiple cloning site
   1582..2301    -  CDS            EGFP: the original enhanced GFP (Yang et al., 1996) mammalian codon-optimized
   2378..3085    +  CDS            mCherry: mCherry is a basic (constitutively fluorescent) red fluorescent protein published in 2004, derived from Discosoma sp.. It is reported to be a very rapidly-maturing monomer with low acid sensitivity.
   3154..3202    +  polyA_signal   HSV TK poly(A) signal: herpes simplex virus thymidine kinase polyadenylation signal (Cole and Stacy, 1985)
   3293..3309    -  polyA_signal   bGH poly(A) signal (fragment): bovine growth hormone polyadenylation signal
   3433..3644    +  promoter       EF-1α core promoter: core promoter for human elongation factor EF-1α
   3657..3925    +  LTR            5' LTR (truncated): truncated 5' long terminal repeat (LTR) from human T-cell leukemia virus (HTLV) type 1
   3959..4656    +  CDS            rtTA3 (fragment): reverse tetracycline transactivator 3 activates expression from Tet-responsive promoters in the presence of doxycycline
   4586..4696    +  CDS            VP48: 3 tandem repeats of the minimal activation domain of herpes simplex virus VP16 (Cheng et al., 2013)
   4757..5356    +  CDS            PuroR: puromycin N-acetyltransferase; pac from Streptomyces alboniger; confers resistance to puromycin
   5357..5384    +  misc_feature   WPRE (fragment): woodchuck hepatitis virus posttranscriptional regulatory element
   5389..5510    +  polyA_signal   SV40 poly(A) signal: SV40 polyadenylation signal
   5528..5620    +  ncRNA          G-CSF SLDE: Accession: RF00183 - G-CSF factor stem-loop destabilising element (SLDE)
   6317..6784    +  CDS            B (fragment): PORTL_LAMBD - Experimental evidence at protein level: Swiss-Prot protein existence level 1. Forms the portal vertex of the capsid (PubMed:6228056, PubMed:6232391). This portal plays critical roles in head assembly, genome packaging, neck/tail attachment, and genome ejection (Probable). The portal protein multimerizes as a single ring-shaped homododecamer arranged around a central channel (PubMed:6232391). Binds to the terminase subunits to form the packaging machine (PubMed:7799432). From Escherichia phage lambda (Bacteriophage lambda).
   6822..6838    -  protein_bind   lac operator: The lac repressor binds to the lac operator to inhibit transcription in E. coli. This inhibition can be relieved by adding lactose or isopropyl-β-D-thiogalactopyranoside (IPTG). lac repressor encoded by lacI
   6846..6876    -  promoter       lac promoter: promoter for the E. coli lac operon
   6891..6912    -  protein_bind   CAP binding site: CAP binding activates transcription in the presence of cAMP. E. coli catabolite activator protein
   6925..7017    -  CDS            lacI (fragment): lac repressor; lacI; The lac repressor binds to the lac operator to inhibit transcription in E. coli. This inhibition can be relieved by adding lactose or isopropyl-β-D-thiogalactopyranoside (IPTG).
   7200..7788    -  rep_origin     ori: high-copy-number ColE1/pMB1/pBR322/pUC origin of replication
   7959..8819    -  CDS            AmpR: β-lactamase; bla; confers resistance to ampicillin, carbenicillin, and related antibiotics
   8820..8924    -  promoter       AmpR promoter: bla
   8977..9405    -  rep_origin     f1 ori (sequence partly withheld): f1 bacteriophage origin of replication; arrow indicates direction of (+) strand synthesis
   9410..9565    -  CDS            lacZα (fragment): LacZα fragment of β-galactosidase; lacZ fragment
   9567..9686    +  CDS            B (fragment): PORTL_LAMBD - Experimental evidence at protein level: Swiss-Prot protein existence level 1. Forms the portal vertex of the capsid (PubMed:6228056, PubMed:6232391). This portal plays critical roles in head assembly, genome packaging, neck/tail attachment, and genome ejection (Probable). The portal protein multimerizes as a single ring-shaped homododecamer arranged around a central channel (PubMed:6232391). Binds to the terminase subunits to form the packaging machine (PubMed:7799432). From Escherichia phage lambda (Bacteriophage lambda).
  10204..371     +  promoter       TRE3G promoter (across the origin): 3rd-generation Tet-responsive promoter that can be activated by binding of Tet-On® 3G
>Addgene plasmid #140833 | pPB-TRE-ECC-Biosensor | addgene full sequence | sequence record 335358 | Addgene NGS Result
TCCCTATCAGTGATAGAGAACGTATGAAGAGTTTACTCCCTATCAGTGATAGAGAACGTATGCAGACTTT
ACTCCCTATCAGTGATAGAGAACGTATAAGGAGTTTACTCCCTATCAGTGATAGAGAACGTATGACCAGT
TTACTCCCTATCAGTGATAGAGAACGTATCTACAGTTTACTCCCTATCAGTGATAGAGAACGTATATCCA
GTTTACTCCCTATCAGTGATAGAGAACGTATAAGCTTTAGGCGTGTACGGTGGGCGCCTATAAAAGCAGA
GCTCGTTTAGTGAACCGTCAGATCGCCTGGAGCAATTCCACAACACTTTTGTCTTATACCAACTTTCCGT
ACCACTTCCTACCCTCGTAAAGGTCTAGAGCTAGCGAATTCGGGGCACAGAGCCCCAGAGACCGGCACCG
GTCCAACCTGAAAAAAAGTGATTTCAGGCAGGTGCTCCAGGTAATTAAACATTAATACCCCACCAACCAA
CCATCCCTTAAACCCTTACCTCTTGCTCAGCTAATTACAGCCCGGAGGAGAAGGGCCGTCCCGCCCGCTC
ACCTGTGGGAGTAACGCGGTCAGTCAGAGCCGGGGCGGGCGGCGCGAGGCGGCGGCGGAGCGGGGCACGG
GGCGAAGGCAGCGTCGCAGCGACTCCCGCCCGCCGCGCGCTTCGCTTTTTATAGGGCCGCCGCCGCCGCC
GCCTCGCCATAAAAGGAAACTTTCGGAGCGCGCCGCTCTGATTGGCTGCCGCCGCACCTCTCCGCCTCGC
CCCGCCCCGCCCCCCCCCCCCCCCCCCCCCCCCCGGCGCGCGCCCCCCCCCCCCCCCCGCCCCCATCGCT
GCACAAAATAATTAAAAAATAAATAAATACAAAATTGGGGGTGGGGAGGGGGGGGAGATGGGGAGAGTGA
AGCAGAACGTGGGGCTCACCTCGACCATGGTAATAGCGATGACTAATACGTAGATGTACTGCCAAGTAGG
AAAGTCCCATAAGGTCATGTACTGGGCACAATGCCAGGCGGGCCATTTACCGTCATTGACGTCAATAGGG
GGCGTACTTGGCATATGATACACTTGATGTACTGCCAAGTGGGCAGTTTACCGTAAATACTCCACCCATT
GACGTCAATGGAAAGTCCCTATTGGCGTTACTATTGACGTCAATGGGCGGGGGTCGTTGGGCGGTCAGCC
AGGCGGGCCATTTACCGTAAGTTATGTAACGGGTACCTCTAGAGCCATTTGTCTGCAATAAAGCAATAGC
ATCACAAATTTCACAAATAAAGCATTTTTTTCACTGCCCATAGAGCCCACCGCATCCCCAGCATGCCTGC
TATTGTCTTCCCAATCCTCCCCCTTGCTGTCCTGCCCCACCCCACCCCCCAGAATAGAATGACACCTACT
CAGACAATGCGATGCAATTTCCTCATTTTATTAGGAAAGGACAGTGGGAGTGGCACCTTCCAGGGTCAAG
GAAGGCACGGGGGAGGGGCAAACAACAGATGGCTGGCAACTAGAAGGCACAGTCGAGGCTGATCGGCCGC
TCTAGAACTAGTGGATCCCCCGGGCTGCATCCAACCTCGAGTTACTTGTACAGCTCGTCCATGCCGAGAG
TGATCCCGGCGGCGGTCACGAACTCCAGCAGGACCATGTGATCGCGCTTCTCGTTGGGGTCTTTGCTCAG
GGCGGACTGGGTGCTCAGGTAGTGGTTGTCGGGCAGCAGCACGGGGCCGTCGCCGATGGGGGTGTTCTGC
TGGTAGTGGTCGGCGAGCTGCACGCTGCCGTCCTCGATGTTGTGGCGGATCTTGAAGTTCACCTTGATGC
CGTTCTTCTGCTTGTCGGCCATGATATAGACGTTGTGGCTGTTGTAGTTGTACTCCAGCTTGTGCCCCAG
GATGTTGCCGTCCTCCTTGAAGTCGATGCCCTTCAGCTCGATGCGGTTCACCAGGGTGTCGCCCTCGAAC
TTCACCTCGGCGCGGGTCTTGTAGTTGCCGTCGTCCTTGAAGAAGATGGTGCGCTCCTGGACGTAGCCTT
CGGGCATGGCGGACTTGAAGAAGTCGTGCTGCTTCATGTGGTCGGGGTAGCGGCTGAAGCACTGCACGCC
GTAGGTCAGGGTGGTCACGAGGGTGGGCCAGGGCACGGGCAGCTTGCCGGTGGTGCAGATGAACTTCAGG
GTCAGCTTGCCGTAGGTGGCATCGCCCTCGCCCTCGCCGGACACGCTGAACTTGTGGCCGTTTACGTCGC
CGTCCAGCTCGACCAGGATGGGCACCACCCCGGTGAACAGCTCCTCGCCCTTGCTCACCATGGTGGCGGT
GCCCGGGAGACGCCAACCGCAAGCCGGGACGCGTTCAAGCTTCGCCTGGAGACGATCCGCCGCCACCATG
GTGAGCAAGGGCGAGGAGGATAACATGGCCATCATCAAGGAGTTCATGCGCTTCAAGGTGCACATGGAGG
GCTCCGTGAACGGCCACGAGTTCGAGATCGAGGGCGAGGGCGAGGGCCGCCCCTACGAGGGCACCCAGAC
CGCCAAGCTGAAGGTGACCAAGGGTGGCCCCCTGCCCTTCGCCTGGGACATCCTGTCCCCTCAGTTCATG
TACGGCTCCAAGGCCTACGTGAAGCACCCCGCCGACATCCCCGACTACTTGAAGCTGTCCTTCCCCGAGG
GCTTCAAGTGGGAGCGCGTGATGAACTTCGAGGACGGCGGCGTGGTGACCGTGACCCAGGACTCCTCCCT
GCAGGACGGCGAGTTCATCTACAAGGTGAAGCTGCGCGGCACCAACTTCCCCTCCGACGGCCCCGTAATG
CAGAAGAAGACCATGGGCTGGGAGGCCTCCTCCGAGCGGATGTACCCCGAGGACGGCGCCCTGAAGGGCG
AGATCAAGCAGAGGCTGAAGCTGAAGGACGGCGGCCACTACGACGCTGAGGTCAAGACCACCTACAAGGC
CAAGAAGCCCGTGCAGCTGCCCGGCGCCTACAACGTCAACATCAAGTTGGACATCACCTCCCACAACGAG
GACTACACCATCGTGGAACAGTACGAACGCGCCGAGGGCCGCCACTCCACCGGCGGCATGGACGAGCTGT
ACAAGTAAGTTTAAACGGGGGAGGCTAACTGAAACACGGAAGGAGACAATACCGGAAGGAACCCGCGCTA
TGACGGCAATAAAAAGACAGAATAAAACGCACGGGTGTTGGGTCGTTTGTTCATAAACGCGGGGTTCGGT
CCCAGGGCTGGCACTCTGTCGATACCCCACCGAGACCCCATTGGGGCCAATACGCCCGCGTTTCTTCCTT
TTCCCCACCCCACCCCCCAAGTTCGGGTGAAGGCCCAGGGCTCGCAGCCAACGTCGGGGCGGCAGGCCCT
GCCATAGCAGATCTGCGAAATCGGATCCAGCTGAATCTAAGTGGATCTGCGATCGCTCCGGTGCCCGTCA
GTGGGCAGAGCGCACATCGCCCACAGTCCCCGAGAAGTTGGGGGGAGGGGTCGGCAATTGAACGGGTGCC
TAGAGAAGGTGGCGCGGGGTAAACTGGGAAAGTGATGTCGTGTACTGGCTCCGCCTTTTTCCCGAGGGTG
GGGGAGAACCGTATATAAGTGCAGTAGTCGCCGTGAACGTTCTTTTTCGCAACGGGTTTGCCGCCAGAAC
ACAGCTGAAGCTTCGAGGGGCTCGCATCTCTCCTTCACGCGCCCGCCGCCCTACCTGAGGCCGCCATCCA
CGCCGGTTGAGTCGCGTTCTGCCGCCTCCCGCCTGTGGTGCCTCCTGAACTGCGTCCGCCGTCTAGGTAA
GTTTAAAGCTCAGGTCGAGACCGGGCCTTTGTCCGGCGCTCCCTTGGAGCCTACCTAGACTCAGCCGGCT
CTCCACGCTTTGCCTGACCCTGCTTGCTCAACTCTACGTCTTTGTTTCGTTTTCTGTTCTGCGCCGTTAC
AGATCTAAGCTGTGACCGGCGCCTACTCTAGAGCCGCCATGTCTAGACTGGACAAGAGCAAAGTCATAAA
CTCTGCTCTGGAATTACTCAATGGAGTCGGTATCGAAGGCCTGACGACAAGGAAACTCGCTCAAAAGCTG
GGAGTTGAGCAGCCTACCCTGTACTGGCACGTGAAGAACAAGCGGGCCCTGCTCGATGCCCTGCCAATCG
AGATGCTGGACAGGCATCATACCCACTCCTGCCCCCTGGAAGGCGAGTCATGGCAAGACTTTCTGCGGAA
CAACGCCAAGTCATACCGCTGTGCTCTCCTCTCACATCGCGACGGGGCTAAAGTGCATCTCGGCACCCGC
CCAACAGAGAAACAGTACGAAACCCTGGAAAATCAGCTCGCGTTCCTGTGTCAGCAAGGCTTCTCCCTGG
AGAACGCACTGTACGCTCTGTCCGCCGTGGGCCACTTTACACTGGGCTGCGTATTGGAGGAACAGGAGCA
TCAAGTAGCAAAAGAGGAAAGAGAGACACCTACCACCGATTCTATGCCCCCACTTCTGAAACAAGCAATT
GAGCTGTTCGACCGGCAGGGAGCCGAACCTGCCTTCCTTTTCGGCCTGGAACTAATCATATGTGGCCTGG
AGAAACAGCTAAAGTGCGAAAGCGGCGGGCCGACCGACGCCCTTGACGATTTTGACTTAGACATGCTCCC
AGCCGATGCCCTTGACGACTTTGACCTTGATATGCTGCCTGCTGACGCTCTTGACGATTTTGACCTTGAC
ATGCTCCCCGGGGAGGGCAGAGGAAGTCTTCTAACATGCGGTGACGTGGAGGAGAATCCCGGCCCTATGA
CCGAGTACAAGCCCACGGTGCGCCTCGCCACCCGCGACGACGTCCCCAGGGCCGTACGCACCCTCGCCGC
CGCGTTCGCCGACTACCCCGCCACGCGCCACACCGTCGATCCGGACCGCCACATCGAGCGGGTCACCGAG
CTGCAAGAACTCTTCCTCACGCGCGTCGGGCTCGACATCGGCAAGGTGTGGGTCGCGGACGACGGCGCCG
CGGTGGCGGTCTGGACCACGCCGGAGAGCGTCGAAGCGGGGGCGGTGTTCGCCGAGATCGGCCCGCGCAT
GGCCGAGTTGAGCGGTTCCCGGCTGGCCGCGCAGCAACAGATGGAAGGCCTCCTGGCGCCGCACCGGCCC
AAGGAGCCCGCGTGGTTCCTGGCCACCGTCGGCGTCTCGCCCGACCACCAGGGCAAGGGTCTGGGCAGCG
CCGTCGTGCTCCCCGGAGTGGAGGCGGCCGAGCGCGCCGGGGTGCCCGCCTTCCTGGAGACCTCCGCGCC
CCGCAACCTCCCCTTCTACGAGCGGCTCGGCTTCACCGTCACCGCCGACGTCGAGGTGCCCGAAGGACCG
CGCACCTGGTGCATGACCCGCAAGCCCGGTGCCTGAAATCAACCTCTGGATTACAAAATTTGTGGGTAAA
CTTGTTTATTGCAGCTTATAATGGTTACAAATAAAGCAATAGCATCACAAATTTCACAAATAAAGCATTT
TTTTCACTGCATTCTAGTTGTGGTTTGTCCAAACTCATCAATGTATCTTATCATGTCTGGAATTGACTCA
AATGATGTCAATTAGTCTATCAGAAGCTCATCTGGTCTCCCTTCCGGGGGACAAGACATCCCTGTTTAAT
ATTTAAACAGCAGTGTTCCCAAACTGGGTTCTTATATCCCTTGCTCTGGTCAACCAGGTTGCAGGGTTTC
CTGTCCTCACAGGAACGAAGTCCCTAAAGAAACAGTGGCAGCCAGGTTTAGCCCCGGAATTGACTGGATT
CCTTTTTTAGGGCCCATTGGTATGGCTTTTTCCCCGTATCCCCCCAGGTGTCTGCAGGCTCAAAGAGCAG
CGAGAAGCGTTCAGAGGAAAGCGATCCCGTGCCACCTTCCCCGTGCCCGGGCTGTCCCCGCACGCTGCCG
GCTCGGGGATGCGGGGGGAGCGCCGGACCGGAGCGGAGCCCCGGGCGGCTCGCTGCTGCCCCCTAGCGGG
GGAGGGACGTAATTACATCCCTGGGGGCTTTGGGGGGGGGCTGTCCCTGATATCTATAACAAGAAAATAT
ATATATAATAAGTTATCACGTAAGTAGAACATGAAATAACAATATAATTATCGTATGAGTTAAATCTTAA
AAGTCACGTAAAAGATAATCATGCGTCATTTTGACTCACGCGGTCGTTATAGTTCAAAATCAGTGACACT
TACCGCATTGACAAGCACGCCTCACGGGAGCTCCAAGCGGCGACTGAGATGTCCTAAATGCACAGCGACG
GATTCGCGCTATTTAGAAAGAGAGAGCAATATTTCAAGAATGCATGCGTCAATTTTACGCAGACTATCTT
TCTAGGGTTAATCTAGCTGCATCAGGATCATATCGTCGGGTCTTTTTTCCGGCTCAGTCATCGCCCAAGC
TGGCGCTATCTGGGCATCGGGGAGGAAGAAGCCCGTGCCTTTTCCCGCGAGGTTGAAGCGGCATGGAAAG
AGTTTGCCGAGGATGACTGCTGCTGCATTGACGTTGAGCGAAAACGCACGTTTACCATGATGATTCGGGA
AGGTGTGGCCATGCACGCCTTTAACGGTGAACTGTTCGTTCAGGCCACCTGGGATACCAGTTCGTCGCGG
CTTTTCCGGACACAGTTCCGGATGGTCAGCCCGAAGCGCATCAGCAACCCGAACAATACCGGCGACAGCC
GGAACTGCCGTGCCGGTGTGCAGATTAATGACAGCGGTGCGGCGCTGGGATATTACGTCAGCGAGGACGG
GTATCCTGGCTGGATGCCGCAGAAATGGACATGGATACCCCGTGAGTTACCCGGCGGGCGCGCTTGGCGT
AATCATGGTCATAGCTGTTTCCTGTGTGAAATTGTTATCCGCTCACAATTCCACACAACATACGAGCCGG
AAGCATAAAGTGTAAAGCCTGGGGTGCCTAATGAGTGAGCTAACTCACATTAATTGCGTTGCGCTCACTG
CCCGCTTTCCAGTCGGGAAACCTGTCGTGCCAGCTGCATTAATGAATCGGCCAACGCGCGGGGAGAGGCG
GTTTGCGTATTGGGCGCTCTTCCGCTTCCTCGCTCACTGACTCGCTGCGCTCGGTCGTTCGGCTGCGGCG
AGCGGTATCAGCTCACTCAAAGGCGGTAATACGGTTATCCACAGAATCAGGGGATAACGCAGGAAAGAAC
ATGTGAGCAAAAGGCCAGCAAAAGGCCAGGAACCGTAAAAAGGCCGCGTTGCTGGCGTTTTTCCATAGGC
TCCGCCCCCCTGACGAGCATCACAAAAATCGACGCTCAAGTCAGAGGTGGCGAAACCCGACAGGACTATA
AAGATACCAGGCGTTTCCCCCTGGAAGCTCCCTCGTGCGCTCTCCTGTTCCGACCCTGCCGCTTACCGGA
TACCTGTCCGCCTTTCTCCCTTCGGGAAGCGTGGCGCTTTCTCATAGCTCACGCTGTAGGTATCTCAGTT
CGGTGTAGGTCGTTCGCTCCAAGCTGGGCTGTGTGCACGAACCCCCCGTTCAGCCCGACCGCTGCGCCTT
ATCCGGTAACTATCGTCTTGAGTCCAACCCGGTAAGACACGACTTATCGCCACTGGCAGCAGCCACTGGT
AACAGGATTAGCAGAGCGAGGTATGTAGGCGGTGCTACAGAGTTCTTGAAGTGGTGGCCTAACTACGGCT
ACACTAGAAGAACAGTATTTGGTATCTGCGCTCTGCTGAAGCCAGTTACCTTCGGAAAAAGAGTTGGTAG
CTCTTGATCCGGCAAACAAACCACCGCTGGTAGCGGTGGTTTTTTTGTTTGCAAGCAGCAGATTACGCGC
AGAAAAAAAGGATCTCAAGAAGATCCTTTGATCTTTTCTACGGGGTCTGACGCTCAGTGGAACGAAAACT
CACGTTAAGGGATTTTGGTCATGAGATTATCAAAAAGGATCTTCACCTAGATCCTTTTAAATTAAAAATG
AAGTTTTAAATCAATCTAAAGTATATATGAGTAAACTTGGTCTGACAGTTACCAATGCTTAATCAGTGAG
GCACCTATCTCAGCGATCTGTCTATTTCGTTCATCCATAGTTGCCTGACTCCCCGTCGTGTAGATAACTA
CGATACGGGAGGGCTTACCATCTGGCCCCAGTGCTGCAATGATACCGCGAGACCCACGCTCACCGGCTCC
AGATTTATCAGCAATAAACCAGCCAGCCGGAAGGGCCGAGCGCAGAAGTGGTCCTGCAACTTTATCCGCC
TCCATCCAGTCTATTAATTGTTGCCGGGAAGCTAGAGTAAGTAGTTCGCCAGTTAATAGTTTGCGCAACG
TTGTTGCCATTGCTACAGGCATCGTGGTGTCACGCTCGTCGTTTGGTATGGCTTCATTCAGCTCCGGTTC
CCAACGATCAAGGCGAGTTACATGATCCCCCATGTTGTGCAAAAAAGCGGTTAGCTCCTTCGGTCCTCCG
ATCGTTGTCAGAAGTAAGTTGGCCGCAGTGTTATCACTCATGGTTATGGCAGCACTGCATAATTCTCTTA
CTGTCATGCCATCCGTAAGATGCTTTTCTGTGACTGGTGAGTACTCAACCAAGTCATTCTGAGAATAGTG
TATGCGGCGACCGAGTTGCTCTTGCCCGGCGTCAATACGGGATAATACCGCGCCACATAGCAGAACTTTA
AAAGTGCTCATCATTGGAAAACGTTCTTCGGGGCGAAAACTCTCAAGGATCTTACCGCTGTTGAGATCCA
GTTCGATGTAACCCACTCGTGCACCCAACTGATCTTCAGCATCTTTTACTTTCACCAGCGTTTCTGGGTG
AGCAAAAACAGGAAGGCAAAATGCCGCAAAAAAGGGAATAAGGGCGACACGGAAATGTTGAATACTCATA
CTCTTCCTTTTTCAATATTATTGAAGCATTTATCAGGGTTATTGTCTCATGAGCGGATACATATTTGAAT
GTATTTAGAAAAATAAACAAATAGGGGTTCCGCGCACATTTCCCCGAAAAGTGCCACCTAAATTGTAAGC
GTTAATATTTTGTTAAAATTCGCGTTAAATTTTTGTTAAATCAGCTCATTTTTTAACCAATAGGCCGAAA
TCGGCAAAATCCCTTATAAATCAAAAGAATAGACCGAGATAGGGT
[37 nt withheld, positions 9076-9112]
AAAGAACGTGGACTCCAACGTCAAAGG
[49 nt withheld, positions 9140-9188]
T
[91 nt withheld, positions 9190-9280]
G
[124 nt withheld, positions 9282-9405]
CCCATTCGCCATTCAGGCTGCGCAACTGTTGGGAAGGGCGATCGGTGCGGGCCTCTTCGCTATTACGCCA
GCTGGCGAAAGGGGGATGTGCTGCAAGGCGATTAAGTTGGGTAACGCCAGGGTTTTCCCAGTCACGACGT
TGTAAAACGACGGCCAGTGAGCGCGCCTCGTTCATTCACGTTTTTGAACCCGTGGAGGACGGGCAGACTC
GCGGTGCAAATGTGTTTTACAGCGTGATGGAGCAGATGAAGATGCTCGACACGCTGCAGAACACGCAGCT
AGATTAACCCTAGAAAGATAATCATATTGTGACGTACGTTAAAGATAATCATGTGTAAAATTGACGCATG
TGTTTTATCGGTCTGTATATCGAGGTTTATTTATTAATTTGAATAGATATTAAGTTTTATTATATTTACA
CTTACATACTAATAATAAATTCAACAAACAATTTATTTATGTTTATTTATTTATTAAAAAAAACAAAAAC
TCAAAATTTCTTCTATAAAGTAACAAAACTTTTATGAGGGACAGCCCCCCCCCAAAGCCCCCAGGGATGT
AATTACGTCCCTCCCCCGCTAGGGGGCAGCAGCGAGCCGCCCGGGGCTCCGCTCCGGTCCGGCGCTCCCC
CCGCATCCCCGAGCCGGCAGCGTGCGGGGACAGCCCGGGCACGGGGAAGGTGGCACGGGATCGCTTTCCT
CTGAACGCTTCTCGCTGCTCTTTGAGCCTGCAGACACCTGGGGGGATACGGGGAAAAGGCCTCCACGGCC
ACTAGTCTTTCGTCTTCAAGAATTCCTCGAGTTTAC
